Addgene plasmid #189649: pRPS5A-PTP-3Xflag-rbc L 294 Left_G1397 N
Purpose: rbc L 294 Left_G1397 N
Depositing lab: Jin-Soo Kim. Depositing organization: Institute for Basic Science. Publication: Targeted A-to-G base editing of chloroplast DNA in plants. Mok YG, Hong S, Bae SJ, Cho SI, Kim JS. Nat Plants. 2022 Dec 1. doi: 10.1038/s41477-022-01279-8. PubMed 36456803.
Backbone
  Vector backbone: pBAtC
  Vector type: Plant Expression, TALEN
  Selectable markers: Basta
Growth in bacteria
  Bacterial resistance: Spectinomycin, 50 μg/mL
  Growth temperature: 37°C
  Growth strain: DH5alpha
  Copy number: Unknown
Gene/Insert
  Gene/Insert name: TALE and DddAtox
  Species: A. thaliana (mustard weed)
Terms and licenses: Academic/Nonprofit Terms; Industry Terms: Not Available to Industry
How to cite: pRPS5A-PTP-3Xflag-rbc L 294 Left_G1397 N was a gift from Jin-Soo Kim (Addgene plasmid # 189649 ; http://n2t.net/addgene:189649 ; RRID:Addgene_189649)
