[The description below was written by a language model from this plasmid's Addgene catalogue record and pLannotate feature annotations shown in this document.]
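Description:
pRPS5A-PTP-3Xflag-rbc L 294 Left_G1397 N is a 12.8 kb Agrobacterium binary vector built on the pBAtC backbone for plant expression of one half of a TALE-guided, split-DddA base editor aimed at the chloroplast genome. It carries a ColE1/pMB1-type origin with a bom site for propagation in E. coli. The pVS1 oriV, RepA and StaA functions maintain it in Agrobacterium. Bacterial selection is by spectinomycin through an aadA (SmR) gene. Between the nopaline-type left and right T-DNA borders sits a bar gene under the NOS promoter and NOS terminator, which gives Basta (phosphinothricin) resistance to transformed plants.

The payload is a single fusion protein. The name indicates that it is driven by the Arabidopsis RPS5A promoter, but the annotation tool does not label this promoter. The upstream region follows an attB4 Gateway site and is instead annotated with fragments matching the Arabidopsis HST gene, probably neighbouring genomic sequence. The coding region starts with a fragment of chloroplast RecA, which apparently corresponds to the "PTP" of the name and probably serves as the plastid transit peptide. This is followed by a 3xFLAG tag for detection and the N- and C-terminal flanks of an AvrBs3-type TALE. An unannotated stretch between the flanks presumably holds the custom repeat array. The fusion ends with a fragment of the DddA double-stranded DNA deaminase toxin domain and a CaMV poly(A) signal.

"G1397 N" indicates the N-terminal half of DddAtox split at G1397, and "Left" marks the left TALE arm of a pair targeting a site in rbcL. A matching right-arm construct would be needed to reconstitute deaminase activity. The associated work concerns A-to-G editing of chloroplast DNA in plants, although no adenine deaminase is annotated in this plasmid.
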