Features (pLannotate 1.2.2; 25 found; start..end, strand, type, name):
      5..25      -  protein_bind   attB4: mutant version of attB; core recombination site for the Gateway® BP reaction BP Clonase™
     59..430     +  CDS            HST (fragment): HSTC_ARATH - Also known as HPT2, VTE2-2. Experimental evidence at protein level: Swiss-Prot protein existence level 1. Involved in the synthesis of plastoquinone-9. Can use both homogentisic acid and 2,5-dihydroxyphenylacetic acid gamma-lactone as prenyl acceptors, and solanesyl diphosphate > farnesyl diphosphate > geranylgeranyl diphosphate >> phytyl diphosphate as prenyl donors. Do not catalyze the decardoxylation of homogentisate uncoupled from prenylation. From Arabidopsis thaliana (Mouse-ear cress).
    582..665     +  CDS            HST (fragment): HSTC_ARATH - Also known as HPT2, VTE2-2. Experimental evidence at protein level: Swiss-Prot protein existence level 1. Involved in the synthesis of plastoquinone-9. Can use both homogentisic acid and 2,5-dihydroxyphenylacetic acid gamma-lactone as prenyl acceptors, and solanesyl diphosphate > farnesyl diphosphate > geranylgeranyl diphosphate >> phytyl diphosphate as prenyl donors. Do not catalyze the decardoxylation of homogentisate uncoupled from prenylation. From Arabidopsis thaliana (Mouse-ear cress).
    931..1005    +  CDS            HST (fragment): HSTC_ARATH - Also known as HPT2, VTE2-2. Experimental evidence at protein level: Swiss-Prot protein existence level 1. Involved in the synthesis of plastoquinone-9. Can use both homogentisic acid and 2,5-dihydroxyphenylacetic acid gamma-lactone as prenyl acceptors, and solanesyl diphosphate > farnesyl diphosphate > geranylgeranyl diphosphate >> phytyl diphosphate as prenyl donors. Do not catalyze the decardoxylation of homogentisate uncoupled from prenylation. From Arabidopsis thaliana (Mouse-ear cress).
   1695..1856    +  CDS            RECA (fragment): RECAC_ARATH - Experimental evidence at transcript level: Swiss-Prot protein existence level 2. Involved in recombination ability and DNA strand transfer activity. From Arabidopsis thaliana (Mouse-ear cress).
   1857..1922    +  CDS            3xFLAG: three tandem FLAG® epitope tags, followed by an enterokinase cleavage site
   1929..2435    +  CDS            avrBs3 (fragment): AVRB3_XANEU - Experimental evidence at protein level: Swiss-Prot protein existence level 1. Avirulence protein. Acts as a transcription factor in C.annuum plants. In susceptible plants lacking the Bs3 resistance gene induces expression of a number of genes, including genes homologous to a family of auxin-induced genes, alpha-expansin genes, pectate lyase, anthocyanidin glucoside rhamnosyl transferase and at least one transcription factor, UPA20. Their expression leads to plant hypertrophy in mesophyll cells, probably mainly mediated by UPA20 (PubMed:17962565). In resistant plants induces the h
   4230..4349    +  CDS            avrBs3 (fragment): AVRB3_XANEU - Experimental evidence at protein level: Swiss-Prot protein existence level 1. Avirulence protein. Acts as a transcription factor in C.annuum plants. In susceptible plants lacking the Bs3 resistance gene induces expression of a number of genes, including genes homologous to a family of auxin-induced genes, alpha-expansin genes, pectate lyase, anthocyanidin glucoside rhamnosyl transferase and at least one transcription factor, UPA20. Their expression leads to plant hypertrophy in mesophyll cells, probably mainly mediated by UPA20 (PubMed:17962565). In resistant plants induces the h
   4362..4688    +  CDS            dddA (fragment): DDDA_BURC1 - Experimental evidence at protein level: Swiss-Prot protein existence level 1. Toxic component of a toxin-immunity protein module, which functions as a cellular contact-dependent growth inhibition (CDI) system. CDI modules allow bacteria to communicate with and inhibit the growth of closely related neighboring bacteria in a contact-dependent fashion. Bacteria that have this module inhibit or kill bacteria without it, giving them a growth advantage. Probably specifically inhibited by cognate immunity protein DddI (Probable). The C-terminal 163 residue fragment has double-stranded DN
   4776..4935    +  polyA_signal   CaMV poly(A) signal (fragment): cauliflower mosaic virus polyadenylation signal
   5029..5053    +  misc_feature   RB T-DNA repeat: right border repeat from nopaline C58 T-DNA
   5423..5824    +  CDS            Y4CG_SINFN (fragment): Protein inferred from homology: Swiss-Prot protein existence level 3. From Sinorhizobium fredii (strain NBRC 101917 / NGR234).
   6384..7013    +  CDS            pVS1 StaA: stability protein from the Pseudomonas plasmid pVS1 (Heeb et al., 2000)
   7442..8515    +  CDS            pVS1 RepA: replication protein from the Pseudomonas plasmid pVS1 (Heeb et al., 2000)
   8581..8775    +  rep_origin     pVS1 oriV: origin of replication for the Pseudomonas plasmid pVS1 (Heeb et al., 2000)
   8978..9017    +  CDS            rop (fragment): Rop protein, which maintains plasmids at low copy number; rop
   9119..9259    +  misc_feature   bom: basis of mobility region from pBR322
   9445..10033   -  rep_origin     ori: high-copy-number ColE1/pMB1/pBR322/pUC origin of replication
  10279..11066   -  CDS            SmR (fragment): aminoglycoside adenylyltransferase (Murphy, 1985); aadA; confers resistance to spectinomycin and streptomycin
  11077..11133   -  CDS            GmR (fragment): gentamycin acetyltransferase; aacC1; confers resistance to gentamycin
  11309..11332   -  promoter       Pc promoter (fragment): intI1 (promoter lies within the coding sequence); class 1 integron promoter
  11591..11615   +  misc_feature   LB T-DNA repeat: left border repeat from nopaline C58 T-DNA
  11708..11960   -  terminator     NOS terminator: nopaline synthase terminator and poly(A) signal
  11983..12531   -  CDS            bar: PAT_STRHY - Experimental evidence at protein level: Swiss-Prot protein existence level 1. Inactivates phosphinothricin (PPT) by transfer of an acetyl group from acetyl CoA. Can also acetylate demethylphosphinothricin but not PTT or glutamate. This enzyme is an effector of phosphinothricin tripeptide (PTT or bialaphos) resistance. From Streptomyces hygroscopicus. Introduced by genetic manipulation and expressed in glufosinate-tolerant maize by Dekalb Genetics.
  12573..12752   -  promoter       NOS promoter: nopaline synthase promoter
>Addgene plasmid #189649 | pRPS5A-PTP-3Xflag-rbc L 294 Left_G1397 N | addgene full sequence | sequence record 370919 | Addgene NGS Result
CGTTCAACTTTTCTATACAAAGTTGAAGATCTGACTCAACTTTTGATTCGCTATTTGCAGTGCACCTGTG
GCGTTCATCACATCTTTTGTGACACTGTTTGCACTGGTCATTGCTATTACAAAGGACCTTCCTGATGTTG
AAGGAGATCGAAAGTAAGTAACTGCACGCATAACCATTTTCTTTCCGCTCTTTGGCTCAATCCATTTGAC
AGTCAAAGACAATGTTTAACCAGCTCCGTTTGATATATTGTCTTTATGTGTTTGTTCAAGCATGTTTAGT
TAATCATGCCTTTGATTGATCTTGAATAGGTTCCAAATATCAACCCTGGCAACAAAACTTGGAGTGAGAA
ACATTGCATTCCTCGGTTCTGGACTTCTGCTAGTAAATTATGTTTCAGCCATATCACTAGCTTTCTACAT
GCCTCAGGTGAATTCATCTATTTCCGTCTTAACTATTTCGGTTAATTAAAGCACGAACACCATTACTGCA
TGTAGAAGCTTGATAAACTATCGCCACCAATTTATTTTTGTTGCGATATTGTTACTTTCCTCAGTATGCA
GCTTTGAAAAGACCAACCCTCTTATCCTTTAACAATGAACAGGTTTTTAGAGGTAGCTTGATGATTCCTG
CACATGTGATCTTGGCTTCAGGCTTAATTTTCCAGGTAAAGCATTATGAGATACTCTTATATCTCTTACA
TACTTTTGAGATAATGCACAAGAACTTCATAACTATATGCTTTAGTTTCTGCATTTGACACTGCCAAATT
CATTAATCTCTAATATCTTTGTTGTTGATCTTTGGTAGACATGGGTACTAGAAAAAGCAAACTACACCAA
GGTAAAATACTTTTGTACAAACATAAACTCGTTATCACGGAACATCAATGGAGTGTATATCTAACGGAGT
GTAGAAACATTTGATTATTGCAGGAAGCTATCTCAGGATATTATCGGTTTATATGGAATCTCTTCTACGC
AGAGTATCTGTTATTCCCCTTCCTCTAGCTTTCAATTTCATGGTGAGGATATGCAGTTTTCTTTGTATAT
CATTCTTCTTCTTCTTTGTAGCTTGGAGTCAAAATCGGTTCCTTCATGTACATACATCAAGGATATGTCC
TTCTGAATTTTTATATCTTGCAATAAAAATGCTTGTACCAATTGAAACACCAGCTTTTTGAGTTCTATGA
TCACTGACTTGGTTCTAACCAAAAAAAAAAAAATGTTTAATTTACATATCTAAAAGTAGGTTTAGGGAAA
CCTAAACAGTAAAATATTTGTATATTATTCGAATTTCACTCATCATAAAAACTTAAATTGCACCATAAAA
TTTTGTTTTACTATTAATGATGTAATTTGTGTAACTTAAGATAAAAATAATATTCCGTAAGTTAACCGGC
TAAAACCACGTATAAACCAGGGAACCTGTTAAACCGGTTCTTTACTGGATAAAGAAATGAAAGCCCATGT
AGACAGCTCCATTAGAGCCCAAACCCTAAATTTCTCATCTATATAAAAGGAGTGACATTAGGGTTTTTGT
TCGTCCTCTTAAAGCTTCTCGTTTTCTCTGCCGTCTCTCTCATTCGCGCGACGCAAACGATCTTCAGGTG
ATCTTCTTTCTCCAAATCCTCTCTCATAACTCTGATTTCGTACTTGTGTATTTGAGCTCACGCTCTGTTT
CTCTCACCACAGCCATGGATTCACAGCTAGTCTTGTCTCTGAAGCTGAATCCAAGCTTCACTCCTCTTTC
TCCTCTCTTCCCTTTCACTCCATGTTCTTCTTTTTCGCCGTCGCTCCGGTTTTCTTCTTGCTACTCCCGC
CGCCTCTATTCTCCGGTTACCGTCTACGCCGCGAAGGACTACAAAGACCATGACGGTGATTATAAAGATC
ATGACATCGATTACAAGGATGACGATGACAAGCCCGGGGATCTACGCACGCTCGGCTACAGCCAGCAGCA
ACAGGAGAAGATCAAACCGAAGGTTCGTTCGACAGTGGCGCAGCACCACGAGGCACTGGTCGGCCATGGG
TTTACACACGCGCACATCGTTGCGCTCAGCCAACACCCGGCAGCGTTAGGGACCGTCGCTGTCAAGTATC
AGGACATGATCGCAGCGTTGCCAGAGGCGACACACGAAGCGATCGTTGGCGTCGGCAAACAGTGGTCCGG
CGCACGCGCTCTGGAGGCCTTGCTCACGGTGGCGGGAGAGTTGAGAGGTCCACCGTTACAGTTGGACACA
GGCCAACTTCTCAAGATTGCAAAACGTGGCGGCGTGACCGCAGTGGAGGCAGTGCATGCATGGCGCAATG
CACTGACGGGTGCCCCCCTGAACCTCACACCAGATCAGGTGGTGGCCATTGCAAGCAATAATGGTGGCAA
GCAAGCCCTCGAAACCGTCCAAAGGCTCCTTCCTGTCTTGTGTCAGGCACATGGCCTCACTCCAGACCAG
GTGGTGGCAATCGCTTCTCATGATGGAGGAAAACAAGCACTTGAGACTGTTCAGCGGCTTTTGCCTGTTC
TTTGCCAAGACCATGGACTTACCCCAGACCAGGTCGTTGCCATCGCCTCACATGACGGTGGAAAGCAGGC
CTTGGAAACAGTGCAACGCTTGCTCCCCGTTCTGTGCCAAGCTCATGGGTTGACTCCTGATCAAGTGGTT
GCCATTGCCTCTAACAACGGCGGAAAACAGGCTCTTGAGACTGTCCAGAGGCTGCTGCCCGTGCTCTGTC
AGGATCATGGACTCACACCTGCTCAAGTGGTTGCAATCGCCAGCAATATTGGCGGTAAACAGGCCTTGGA
AACAGTTCAACGCTTGCTTCCAGTCTTGTGCCAAGCTCACGGGCTGACCCCAGAGCAGGTCGTGGCTATC
GCATCTAACAATGGTGGTAAGCAAGCTCTGGAGACAGTGCAGAGACTTCTCCCAGTTCTGTGCCAGGCCC
ACGGCCTCACACCAGCACAAGTGGTGGCTATCGCTAGTAACATTGGTGGTAAACAAGCTCTGGAAACCGT
TCAGCGCTTGCTCCCTGTGCTGTGTCAAGATCACGGATTGACCCCTGCCCAAGTGGTGGCAATCGCTTCT
AATGGGGGCGGGAAGCAAGCCCTGGAGACTGTGCAGAGACTTTTGCCCGTTCTTTGCCAGGATCATGGGC
TCACCCCAGATCAGGTCGTCGCAATCGCTTCCAACATAGGAGGTAAGCAGGCACTCGAAACAGTTCAACG
GCTCCTCCCCGTGTTGTGCCAAGCTCACGGTTTGACCCCTGAACAAGTCGTGGCTATTGCTAGTAACATC
GGTGGTAAACAGGCTCTTGAGACAGTTCAAAGATTGCTGCCAGTGTTGTGTCAGGCTCACGGTTTGACTC
CAGCTCAAGTTGTTGCAATCGCCAGTAACGGTGGGGGGAAGCAGGCACTCGAAACCGTGCAACGGCTTCT
CCCCGTTCTGTGCCAGGCACACGGACTGACACCAGCCCAAGTTGTCGCCATCGCTTCAAATAACGGGGGT
AAACAAGCTCTCGAGACAGTGCAACGCTTGTTGCCTGTGCTTTGCCAAGATCATGGGTTGACTCCAGATC
AGGTGGTGGCCATTGCAAGCAATAATGGTGGCAAGCAAGCCCTCGAAACCGTCCAAAGGCTCCTTCCTGT
CTTGTGTCAGGCACATGGCCTCACTCCAGACCAGGTGGTGGCAATCGCTTCTCATGATGGAGGAAAACAA
GCACTTGAGACTGTTCAGCGGCTTTTGCCTGTTCTTTGCCAAGACCATGGACTTACCCCAGACCAGGTCG
TTGCCATCGCCTCACATGACGGTGGAAAGCAGGCCTTGGAAACAGTGCAACGCTTGCTCCCCGTTCTGTG
CCAAGCTCATGGATTGACCCCTGAACAGGTTGTTGCTATCGCATCAAATGGTGGAGGCAAGCAAGCTTTG
GAAACCGTTCAGCGGCTTTTGCCAGTCCTCTGTCAGGCACACGGGCTCACACCAGATCAGGTCGTCGCCA
TCGCCAGTAATATTGGGGGAAAGCAAGCACTTGAAACAGTGCAAAGATTGTTGCCCGTGTTGTGCCAAGC
ACATGGACTCACTCCCGCACAAGTGGTCGCAATTGCCAGCCACGACGGCGGGAAACAAGCCCTCGAAACT
GTGCAGAGGCTCCTCCCTGTCCTCTGTCAAGATCACGGTCTGACTCCGGAACAGGTGGTGGCGATTGCAA
GCAACGGCGGCGGCAAACAGGCTCTAGAGAGCATTGTTGCCCAGCTCTCCAGACCTGATCCGGCGCTAGC
CGCGTTGACAAATGATCATCTTGTTGCTCTTGCTTGTCTTGGCGGACGACCTGCCCTGGATGCTGTGAAA
AAGGGGTTGGGGGGATCCGGATCAGGTAGCTACGCACTTGGTCCTTACCAGATTAGCGCACCCCAACTCC
CCGCCTATAATGGTCAAACCGTCGGGACCTTTTACTACGTAAACGATGCTGGTGGGCTGGAATCCAAAGT
ATTCTCCTCAGGGGGCCCTACACCCTACCCCAACTACGCCAATGCTGGTCATGTAGAAGGGCAGTCAGCA
CTGTTTATGCGCGATAATGGTATAAGCGAGGGGTTGGTCTTCCATAACAACCCAGAGGGTACTTGTGGCT
TCTGTGTGAATATGACTGAAACCCTTCTGCCCGAAAATGCCAAGATGACTGTCGTCCCACCTGAAGGCTA
GGGTACCTGATAATCGATATCCCGCGGCCATGCTAGAGTCCGCAAAAATCACCAGTCTCTCTCTACAAAT
CTATCTCTCTCTATTTTTCTCCAGAATAATGTGTGAGTAGTTCCCAGATAAGGGAATTAGGGTTCTTATA
GGGTTTCGCTCATGTGTTGAGCATATAAGAAACCCTTAGTATGTATTTGTATTTGTAAAATACTTCTATC
AATAAAATTTCTAATTCCTAAAACCAAAATCCAGTGACCTGCAGGCATGCGACGTCCGTCGGGCCCAAGC
TTAGCTTGAGCTTGGATCAGATTGTCGTTTCCCGCCTTCAGTTTAAACTATCAGTGTTTGACAGGATATA
TTGGCGGGTAAACCTAAGAGAAAAGAGCGTTTATTAGAATAATCGGATATTTAAAAGGGCGTGAAAAGGT
TTATCCGTTCGTCCATTTGTATGTGCATGCCAACCACAGGGTTCCCCTCGGGATCAAAGTACTTTAAAGT
ACTTTAAAGTACTTTAAAGTACTTTGATCCAACCCCTCCGCTGCTATAGTGCAGTCGGCTTCTGACGTTC
AGTGCAGCCGTCTTCTGAAAACGACATGTCGCACAAGTCCTAAGTTACGCGACAGGCTGCCGCCCTGCCC
TTTTCCTGGCGTTTTCTTGTCGCGTGTTTTAGTCGCATAAAGTAGAATACTTGCGACTAGAACCGGAGAC
ATTACGCCATGAACAAGAGCGCCGCCGCTGGCCTGCTGGGCTATGCCCGCGTCAGCACCGACGACCAGGA
CTTGACCAACCAACGGGCCGAACTGCACGCGGCCGGCTGCACCAAGCTGTTTTCCGAGAAGATCACCGGC
ACCAGGCGCGACCGCCCGGAGCTGGCCAGGATGCTTGACCACCTACGCCCTGGCGACGTTGTGACAGTGA
CCAGGCTAGACCGCCTGGCCCGCAGCACCCGCGACCTACTGGACATTGCCGAGCGCATCCAGGAGGCCGG
CGCGGGCCTGCGTAGCCTGGCAGAGCCGTGGGCCGACACCACCACGCCGGCCGGCCGCATGGTGTTGACC
GTGTTCGCCGGCATTGCCGAGTTCGAGCGTTCCCTAATCATCGACCGCACCCGGAGCGGGCGCGAGGCCG
CCAAGGCCCGAGGCGTGAAGTTTGGCCCCCGCCCTACCCTCACCCCGGCACAGATCGCGCACGCCCGCGA
GCTGATCGACCAGGAAGGCCGCACCGTGAAAGAGGCGGCTGCACTGCTTGGCGTGCATCGCTCGACCCTG
TACCGCGCACTTGAGCGCAGCGAGGAAGTGACGCCCACCGAGGCCAGGCGGCGCGGTGCCTTCCGTGAGG
ACGCATTGACCGAGGCCGACGCCCTGGCGGCCGCCGAGAATGAACGCCAAGAGGAACAAGCATGAAACCG
CACCAGGACGGCCAGGACGAACCGTTTTTCATTACCGAAGAGATCGAGGCGGAGATGATCGCGGCCGGGT
ACGTGTTCGAGCCGCCCGCGCACGTCTCAACCGTGCGGCTGCATGAAATCCTGGCCGGTTTGTCTGATGC
CAAGCTGGCGGCCTGGCCGGCCAGCTTGGCCGCTGAAGAAACCGAGCGCCGCCGTCTAAAAAGGTGATGT
GTATTTGAGTAAAACAGCTTGCGTCATGCGGTCGCTGCGTATATGATGCGATGAGTAAATAAACAAATAC
GCAAGGGGAACGCATGAAGGTTATCGCTGTACTTAACCAGAAAGGCGGGTCAGGCAAGACGACCATCGCA
ACCCATCTAGCCCGCGCCCTGCAACTCGCCGGGGCCGATGTTCTGTTAGTCGATTCCGATCCCCAGGGCA
GTGCCCGCGATTGGGCGGCCGTGCGGGAAGATCAACCGCTAACCGTTGTCGGCATCGACCGCCCGACGAT
TGACCGCGACGTGAAGGCCATCGGCCGGCGCGACTTCGTAGTGATCGACGGAGCGCCCCAGGCGGCGGAC
TTGGCTGTGTCCGCGATCAAGGCAGCCGACTTCGTGCTGATTCCGGTGCAGCCAAGCCCTTACGACATAT
GGGCCACCGCCGACCTGGTGGAGCTGGTTAAGCAGCGCATTGAGGTCACGGATGGAAGGCTACAAGCGGC
CTTTGTCGTGTCGCGGGCGATCAAAGGCACGCGCATCGGCGGTGAGGTTGCCGAGGCGCTGGCCGGGTAC
GAGCTGCCCATTCTTGAGTCCCGTATCACGCAGCGCGTGAGCTACCCAGGCACTGCCGCCGCCGGCACAA
CCGTTCTTGAATCAGAACCCGAGGGCGACGCTGCCCGCGAGGTCCAGGCGCTGGCCGCTGAAATTAAATC
AAAACTCATTTGAGTTAATGAGGTAAAGAGAAAATGAGCAAAAGCACAAACACGCTAAGTGCCGGCCGTC
CGAGCGCACGCAGCAGCAAGGCTGCAACGTTGGCCAGCCTGGCAGACACGCCAGCCATGAAGCGGGTCAA
CTTTCAGTTGCCGGCGGAGGATCACACCAAGCTGAAGATGTACGCGGTACGCCAAGGCAAGACCATTACC
GAGCTGCTATCTGAATACATCGCGCAGCTACCAGAGTAAATGAGCAAATGAATAAATGAGTAGATGAATT
TTAGCGGCTAAAGGAGGCGGCATGGAAAATCAAGAACAACCAGGCACCGACGCCGTGGAATGCCCCATGT
GTGGAGGAACGGGCGGTTGGCCAGGCGTAAGCGGCTGGGTTGTCTGCCGGCCCTGCAATGGCACTGGAAC
CCCCAAGCCCGAGGAATCGGCGTGAGCGGTCGCAAACCATCCGGCCCGGTACAAATCGGCGCGGCGCTGG
GTGATGACCTGGTGGAGAAGTTGAAGGCCGCGCAGGCCGCCCAGCGGCAACGCATCGAGGCAGAAGCACG
CCCCGGTGAATCGTGGCAAGCGGCCGCTGATCGAATCCGCAAAGAATCCCGGCAACCGCCGGCAGCCGGT
GCGCCGTCGATTAGGAAGCCGCCCAAGGGCGACGAGCAACCAGATTTTTTCGTTCCGATGCTCTATGACG
TGGGCACCCGCGATAGTCGCAGCATCATGGACGTGGCCGTTTTCCGTCTGTCGAAGCGTGACCGACGAGC
TGGCGAGGTGATCCGCTACGAGCTTCCAGACGGGCACGTAGAGGTTTCCGCAGGGCCGGCCGGCATGGCC
AGTGTGTGGGATTACGACCTGGTACTGATGGCGGTTTCCCATCTAACCGAATCCATGAACCGATACCGGG
AAGGGAAGGGAGACAAGCCCGGCCGCGTGTTCCGTCCACACGTTGCGGACGTACTCAAGTTCTGCCGGCG
AGCCGATGGCGGAAAGCAGAAAGACGACCTGGTAGAAACCTGCATTCGGTTAAACACCACGCACGTTGCC
ATGCAGCGTACGAAGAAGGCCAAGAACGGCCGCCTGGTGACGGTATCCGAGGGTGAAGCCTTGATTAGCC
GCTACAAGATCGTAAAGAGCGAAACCGGGCGGCCGGAGTACATCGAGATCGAGCTAGCTGATTGGATGTA
CCGCGAGATCACAGAAGGCAAGAACCCGGACGTGCTGACGGTTCACCCCGATTACTTTTTGATCGATCCC
GGCATCGGCCGTTTTCTCTACCGCCTGGCACGCCGCGCCGCAGGCAAGGCAGAAGCCAGATGGTTGTTCA
AGACGATCTACGAACGCAGTGGCAGCGCCGGAGAGTTCAAGAAGTTCTGTTTCACCGTGCGCAAGCTGAT
CGGGTCAAATGACCTGCCGGAGTACGATTTGAAGGAGGAGGCGGGGCAGGCTGGCCCGATCCTAGTCATG
CGCTACCGCAACCTGATCGAGGGCGAAGCATCCGCCGGTTCCTAATGTACGGAGCAGATGCTAGGGCAAA
TTGCCCTAGCAGGGGAAAAAGGTCGAAAAGGTCTCTTTCCTGTGGATAGCACGTACATTGGGAACCCAAA
GCCGTACATTGGGAACCGGAACCCGTACATTGGGAACCCAAAGCCGTACATTGGGAACCGGTCACACATG
TAAGTGACTGATATAAAAGAGAAAAAAGGCGATTTTTCCGCCTAAAACTCTTTAAAACTTATTAAAACTC
TTAAAACCCGCCTGGCCTGTGCATAACTGTCTGGCCAGCGCACAGCCGAAGAGCTGCAAAAAGCGCCTAC
CCTTCGGTCGCTGCGCTCCCTACGCCCCGCCGCTTCGCGTCGGCCTATCGCGGCCGCTGGCCGCTCAAAA
ATGGCTGGCCTACGGCCAGGCAATCTACCAGGGCGCGGACAAGCCGCGCCGTCGCCACTCGACCGCCGGC
GCCCACATCAAGGCACCCTGCCTCGCGCGTTTCGGTGATGACGGTGAAAACCTCTGACACATGCAGCTCC
CGGAGACGGTCACAGCTTGTCTGTAAGCGGATGCCGGGAGCAGACAAGCCCGTCAGGGCGCGTCAGCGGG
TGTTGGCGGGTGTCGGGGCGCAGCCATGACCCAGTCACGTAGCGATAGCGGAGTGTATACTGGCTTAACT
ATGCGGCATCAGAGCAGATTGTACTGAGAGTGCACCATATGCGGTGTGAAATACCGCACAGATGCGTAAG
GAGAAAATACCGCATCAGGCGCTCTTCCGCTTCCTCGCTCACTGACTCGCTGCGCTCGGTCGTTCGGCTG
CGGCGAGCGGTATCAGCTCACTCAAAGGCGGTAATACGGTTATCCACAGAATCAGGGGATAACGCAGGAA
AGAACATGTGAGCAAAAGGCCAGCAAAAGGCCAGGAACCGTAAAAAGGCCGCGTTGCTGGCGTTTTTCCA
TAGGCTCCGCCCCCCTGACGAGCATCACAAAAATCGACGCTCAAGTCAGAGGTGGCGAAACCCGACAGGA
CTATAAAGATACCAGGCGTTTCCCCCTGGAAGCTCCCTCGTGCGCTCTCCTGTTCCGACCCTGCCGCTTA
CCGGATACCTGTCCGCCTTTCTCCCTTCGGGAAGCGTGGCGCTTTCTCATAGCTCACGCTGTAGGTATCT
CAGTTCGGTGTAGGTCGTTCGCTCCAAGCTGGGCTGTGTGCACGAACCCCCCGTTCAGCCCGACCGCTGC
GCCTTATCCGGTAACTATCGTCTTGAGTCCAACCCGGTAAGACACGACTTATCGCCACTGGCAGCAGCCA
CTGGTAACAGGATTAGCAGAGCGAGGTATGTAGGCGGTGCTACAGAGTTCTTGAAGTGGTGGCCTAACTA
CGGCTACACTAGAAGGACAGTATTTGGTATCTGCGCTCTGCTGAAGCCAGTTACCTTCGGAAAAAGAGTT
GGTAGCTCTTGATCCGGCAAACAAACCACCGCTGGTAGCGGTGGTTTTTTTGTTTGCAAGCAGCAGATTA
CGCGCAGAAAAAAAGGATCTCAAGAAGATCCTTTGATCTTTTCTACGGGGTCTGACGCTCAGTGGAACGA
AAACTCACGTTAAGGGATTTTGGTCATGCATGATATATCTCCCAATTTGTGTAGGGCTTATTATGCACGC
TTAAAAATAATAAAAGCAGACTTGACCTGATAGTTTGGCTGTGAGCAATTATGTGCTTAGTGCATCTAAC
GCTTGAGTTAAGCCGCGCCGCGAAGCGGCGTCGGCTTGAACGAATTTCTAGCTAGACATTATTTGCCGAC
TACCTTGGTGATCTCGCCTTTCACGTAGTGGACAAATTCTTCCAACTGATCTGCGCGCGAGGCCAAGCGA
TCTTCTTCTTGTCCAAGATAAGCCTGTCTAGCTTCAAGTATGACGGGCTGATACTGGGCCGGCAGGCGCT
CCATTGCCCAGTCGGCAGCGACATCCTTCGGCGCGATTTTGCCGGTTACTGCGCTGTACCAAATGCGGGA
CAACGTAAGCACTACATTTCGCTCATCGCCAGCCCAGTCGGGCGGCGAGTTCCATAGCGTTAAGGTTTCA
TTTAGCGCCTCAAATAGATCCTGTTCAGGAACCGGATCAAAGAGTTCCTCCGCCGCTGGACCTACCAAGG
CAACGCTATGTTCTCTTGCTTTTGTCAGCAAGATAGCCAGATCAATGTCGATCGTGGCTGGCTCGAAGAT
ACCTGCAAGAATGTCATTGCGCTGCCATTCTCCAAATTGCAGTTCGCGCTTAGCTGGATAACGCCACGGA
ATGATGTCGTCGTGCACAACAATGGTGACTTCTACAGCGCGGAGAATCTCGCTCTCTCCAGGGGAAGCCG
AAGTTTCCAAAAGGTCGTTGATCAAAGCTCGCCGCGTTGTTTCATCAAGCCTTACGGTCACCGTAACCAG
CAAATCAATATCACTGTGTGGCTTCAGGCCGCCATCCACTGCGGAGCCGTACAAATGTACGGCCAGCAAC
GTCGGTTCGAGATGGCGCTCGATGACGCCAACTACCTCTGATAGTTGAGTCGATACTTCGGCGATCACCG
CTTCCCCCATGATGTTTAACTTTGTTTTAGGGCGACTGCCCTGCTGCGTAACATCGTTGCTGCTCCATAA
CATCAAACATCGACCCACGGCGTAACGCGCTTGCTGCTTGGATGCCCGAGGCATAGACTGTACCCCAAAA
AAACAGTCATAACAAGCCATGAAAACCGCCACTGCGCCGTTACCACCGCTGCGTTCGGTCAAGGTTCTGG
ACCAGTTGCGTGAGCGCATACGCTACTTGCATTACAGCTTACGAACCGAACAGGCTTATGTCCACTGGGT
TCGTGCCCGAATTGATCACAGGCAGCAACGCTCTGTCATCGTTACAATCAACATGCTACCCTCCGCGAGA
TCATCCGTGTTTCAAACCCGGCAGCTTAGTTGCCGTTCTTCCGAATAGCATCGGTAACATGAGCAAAGTC
TGCCGCCTTACAACGGCTCTCCCGCTGACGCCGTCCCGGACTGATGGGCTGCCTGTATCGAGTGGTGATT
TTGTGCCGAGCTGCCGGTCGGGGAGCTGTTGGCTGGCTGGTGGCAGGATATATTGTGGTGTAAACAAATT
GACGCTTAGACAACTTAATAACACATTGCGGACGTTTTTAATGTACTGAATTAACGCCGAATTGAATTAT
CAGCTTGCATGCCGGTCGATCTAGTAACATAGATGACACCGCGCGCGATAATTTATCCTAGTTTGCGCGC
TATATTTTGTTTTCTATCGCGTATTAAATGTATAATTGCGGGACTCTAATCATAAAAACCCATCTCATAA
ATAACGTCATGCATTACATGTTAATTATTACATGCTTAACGTAATTCAACAGAAATTATATGATAATCAT
CGCAAGACCGGCAACAGGATTCAATCTTAAGAAACTTTATTGCCAAATGTTTGAACGATCTGCTTGACTC
TAGGGGTCATCAGATTTCGGTGACGGGCAGGACCGGACGGGGCGGCACCGGCAGGCTGAAGTCCAGCTGC
CAGAAACCCACGTCATGCCAGTTCCCGTGCTTGAAGCCGGCCGCCCGCAGCATGCCGCGGGGGGCATATC
CGAGCGCCTCGTGCATGCGCACGCTCGGGTCGTTGGGCAGCCCGATGACAGCGACCACGCTCTTGAAGCC
CTGTGCCTCCAGGGACTTCAGAAGGTGGGTGTAGAGCGTGGAGCCCAGTCCCGTCCGCTGGTGGCGGGGG
GAGACGTACACGGTCGACTCGGCCGTCCAGTCGTAGGCGTTGCGTGCCTTCCAGGGACCCGCGTAGGCGA
TGCCGGCGACCTCGCCGTCCACCTCGGCGACGAGCCAGGGATAGCGCTCCCGCAGACGGACGAGGTCGTC
CGTCCACTCCTGCGGTTCCTGCGGCTCGGTACGGAAGTTGACCGTGCTTGTCTCGATGTAGTGGTTGACG
ATGGTGCAGACCGCCGGCATGTCCGCCTCGGTGGCACGGCGGATGTCGGCCGGGCGTCGTTCTGGGCTCA
TGGTAGATCCCCTCGATCGAGTTGAGAGTGAATATGAGACTCTAATTGGATACCGAGGGGAATTTATGGA
ACGTCAGTGGAGCATTTTTGACAAGAAATATTTGCTAGCTGATAGTGACCTTAGGCGACTTTTGAACGCG
CAATAATGGTTTCTGACGTATGTGCTTAGCTCATTAAACTCCAGAAACCCGCGGCTCAGTGGCTCCTTCA
ACGTTGCGGTTCTGTCAGTTCCAAACGTAAAACGGCTTGTCCCGCGTCATCGGCGGGGGTCATAACGTGA
CTCCCTTAATTCTCCGCTCATGATCGATAATT
